Addgene plasmid #98553: BB3rN_AE
Purpose: (Empty Backbone) empty BB3 for insertion and overexpression of 4 genes in P. pastoris
Depositing lab: Brigitte Gasser & Diethard Mattanovich & Michael Sauer. Depositing organization: Universitaet fur Bodenkultur Wien (BOKU-WIEN). Publication: GoldenPiCS: a Golden Gate-derived modular cloning system for applied synthetic biology in the yeast Pichia pastoris. Prielhofer R, Barrero JJ, Steuer S, Gassler T, Zahrl R, Baumann K, Sauer M, Mattanovich D, Gasser B, Marx H. BMC Syst Biol. 2017 Dec 8;11(1):123. doi: 10.1186/s12918-017-0492-3. PubMed 29221460.
Backbone
  Vector backbone: BB3
  Backbone size (bp): 2867
  Vector type: Bacterial Expression, Yeast Expression
Growth in bacteria
  Bacterial resistance: Nourseothricin (clonNat), 50 μg/mL
  Growth temperature: 37°C
  Growth strain: DH10B
  Copy number: High Copy
Gene/Insert
  Gene/Insert name: None
Terms and licenses: Academic/Nonprofit Terms; Industry Terms: Not Available to Industry
How to cite: BB3rN_AE was a gift from Brigitte Gasser & Diethard Mattanovich & Michael Sauer (Addgene plasmid # 98553 ; http://n2t.net/addgene:98553 ; RRID:Addgene_98553)
