[The description below was written by a language model from this plasmid's Addgene catalogue record and the feature table of its GenBank file.]
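Description:
BB3rN_AE is an empty level-3 backbone (BB3) from GoldenPiCS, a Golden Gate-derived modular cloning system for the yeast Pichia pastoris. It is a small circular plasmid: the catalogue lists a backbone of about 2.9 kb, and the sequence record is 2,893 bp. It is classified as both a bacterial and a yeast expression vector. Its stated role is to act as the recipient for assembling and overexpressing four genes in P. pastoris. It carries no insert of its own.

The annotated features are minimal. A high-copy ColE1/pMB1/pUC-type origin supports propagation in E. coli. A natMX6 cassette supplies the only selectable marker and consists of the Streptomyces noursei nat1 coding sequence for nourseothricin acetyltransferase, flanked by the Ashbya gossypii TEF promoter and terminator. Nourseothricin is also listed as the bacterial selection, so this single cassette appears to serve for selection in both E. coli and the yeast host. No separate bacterial resistance gene is annotated.

The feature table does not annotate the Golden Gate acceptor region, including any type IIS restriction sites, fusion overhangs or placeholder sequence. It also shows no yeast replication origin and no genomic integration homology region. About 1 kb of the plasmid is unannotated, so the record does not establish how the construct is maintained in or integrated into P. pastoris. The "AE" in the name may refer to the fusion sites spanning four expression units, but the record does not say so. In use, promoter–gene–terminator units built in lower-level GoldenPiCS vectors would be combined in this backbone to give multigene constructs for pathway or cell engineering work in Pichia.
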