LOCUS       Exported 2893 bp ds-DNA circular SYN 13-MAY-2021
DEFINITION  empty BB3 for insertion and overexpression of 4 genes in P.
            pastoris.
ACCESSION   .
VERSION     .
KEYWORDS    BB3rN_AE
SOURCE      synthetic DNA construct
  ORGANISM  synthetic DNA construct
REFERENCE   1 (bases 1 to 2893)
  AUTHORS   Prielhofer R, Barrero JJ, Steuer S, Gassler T, Zahrl R, Baumann K,
            Sauer M, Mattanovich D, Gasser B, Marx H
  TITLE     GoldenPiCS: a Golden Gate-derived modular cloning system for applied
            synthetic biology in the yeast Pichia pastoris.
  JOURNAL   BMC Syst Biol. 2017 Dec 8;11(1):123. doi: 10.1186/s12918-017-0492-3.
  PUBMED    29221460
REFERENCE   2 (bases 1 to 2893)
  AUTHORS   .
  TITLE     Direct Submission
  JOURNAL   Exported May 13, 2021 from SnapGene Server 1.1.58
            http://www.snapgene.com
FEATURES             Location/Qualifiers
     source          1..2893
                     /organism="synthetic DNA construct"
                     /mol_type="other DNA"
     rep_origin      complement(62..650)
                     /direction=LEFT
                     /label=ori
                     /note="high-copy-number ColE1/pMB1/pBR322/pUC origin of
                     replication"
     primer_bind     complement(142..161)
                     /label=pBR322ori-F
                     /note="pBR322 origin, forward primer"
     gene            761..1880
                     /label=natMX6
                     /note="yeast selectable marker conferring nourseothricin
                     resistance"
     promoter        761..1104
                     /label=TEF promoter
                     /note="Ashbya gossypii TEF promoter"
     CDS             1105..1677
                     /codon_start=1
                     /gene="Streptomyces noursei nat1"
                     /product="nourseothricin acetyltransferase"
                     /label=NrsR
                     /note="confers resistance to nourseothricin"
                     /translation="MGTTLDDTAYRYRTSVPGDAEAIEALDGSFTTDTVFRVTATGDGF
                     TLREVPVDPPLTKVFPDDESDDESDDGEDGDPDSRTFVAYGDDGDLAGFVVVSYSGWNR
                     RLTVEDIEVAPEHRGHGVGRALMGLATEFARERGAGHLWLEVTNVNAPAIHAYRRMGFT
                     LCGLDTALYDGTASDGEQALYMSMPCP"
     terminator      1683..1880
                     /label=TEF terminator
                     /note="Ashbya gossypii TEF terminator"
ORIGIN
        1 cgctgtgagc aaaaggccag caaaaggcca ggaaccgtaa aaaggccgcg ttgctggcgt
       61 ttttccatag gctccgcccc cctgacgagc atcacaaaaa tcgacgctca agtcagaggt
      121 ggcgaaaccc gacaggacta taaagatacc aggcgtttcc ccctggaagc tccctcgtgc
      181 gctctcctgt tccgaccctg ccgcttaccg gatacctgtc cgcctttctc ccttcgggaa
      241 gcgtggcgct ttctcatagc tcacgctgta ggtatctcag ttcggtgtag gtcgttcgct
      301 ccaagctggg ctgtgtgcac gaaccccccg ttcagcccga ccgctgcgcc ttatccggta
      361 actatcgtct tgagtccaac ccggtaagac acgacttatc gccactggca gcagccactg
      421 gtaacaggat tagcagagcg aggtatgtag gcggtgctac agagttcttg aagtggtggc
      481 ctaactacgg ctacactaga agaacagtat ttggtatctg cgctctgctg aagccagtta
      541 ccttcggaaa aagagttggt agctcttgat ccggcaaaca aaccaccgct ggtagcggtg
      601 gtttttttgt ttgcaagcag cagattacgc gcagaaaaaa aggatctcaa gaagatcctt
      661 tgatcttttc tacggggtgg agcgcaaaaa accccgcccc tgacagggcg gggttttttc
      721 gcgatcggag accggatccc tcgagggtct ccggagcatg gacatggagg cccagaatac
      781 cctccttgac agtcttgacg tgcgcagctc aggggcatga tgtgactgtc gcccgtacat
      841 ttagcccata catccccatg tataatcatt tgcatccata cattttgatg gccgcacggc
      901 gcgaagcaaa aattacggct cctcgctgca gacctgcgag cagggaaacg ctcccctcac
      961 agacgcgttg aattgtcccc acgccgcgcc cctgtagaga aatataaaag gttaggattt
     1021 gccactgagg ttcttctttc atatacttcc ttttaaaatc ttgctaggat acagttctca
     1081 catcacatcc gaacataaac aaccatgggt accactcttg acgacacggc ttaccggtac
     1141 cgcaccagtg tcccggggga cgccgaggcc atcgaggcac tggatgggtc cttcaccacc
     1201 gacaccgttt ttcgcgtcac cgccaccggg gacggcttca ccctgcggga ggtgccggtg
     1261 gacccgcccc tgaccaaggt gttccccgac gacgaatcgg acgacgaatc ggacgacggg
     1321 gaggacggcg acccggactc ccggacgttc gtcgcgtacg gggacgacgg cgacctggcg
     1381 ggcttcgtgg tcgtctcgta ctccggctgg aaccgccggc tgaccgtcga ggacatcgag
     1441 gtcgccccgg agcaccgggg gcacggggtc gggcgcgcgt tgatggggct cgcgacggag
     1501 ttcgcccgcg agcggggcgc cgggcacctc tggctggagg tcaccaacgt caacgcaccg
     1561 gcgatccacg cgtaccggcg gatggggttc accctctgcg gcctggacac cgccctgtac
     1621 gacggcaccg cctcggacgg cgagcaggcg ctctacatga gcatgccctg cccctaatca
     1681 gtactgacaa taaaaagatt cttgttttca agaacttgtc atttgtatag tttttttata
     1741 ttgtagttgt tctattttaa tcaaatgtta gcgtgattta tatttttttt cgcctcgaca
     1801 tcatctgccc agatgcgaag ttaagtgcgc agaaagtaat atcatgcgtc aatcgtatgt
     1861 gaatgctggt cgctatactg gcttcatacc cagcattgac ctttggtatg agcatctgaa
     1921 aaacaaccag gtgttgcaaa gttaaacatc cttctttgtt catatagaac ccactattca
     1981 tggtactccc caatcgaatt tcacattctg gttttgaaat tacacaccac gttagcttat
     2041 aagatttcat ataacttatt gatatacggt ttccattgtt cgaatagttg aggttgtatg
     2101 taattcgatt gaaggggcca tttttgtttc ctacttttcc tgggagctta tccgatgcgc
     2161 ttcaaagctg gaattgtaaa tatagagaaa aagaaggatg ttgttttatt cttgaaagag
     2221 tataatttta cttctagcaa ctctcccact tcgcttgact tcatttattt cttgggcaca
     2281 taggcgtagt aatctagacc aacagataat ttgccggaat gatatagcga ttggaaaatg
     2341 aactgaaatt ttttgctgtc tttcaatttg acgggcagtt catcaggcgc gccgtgaccg
     2401 accatataaa tacgttgaga atgttattct tcctcgtagt tgaagtggct tcataatttc
     2461 agaactcaat agataaacta ggatgtttta aagcaattaa tgctcacaag taaggagcga
     2521 ctctcttgct tttcgaatac taaaagtatc gtcccaaccc agaaaaaaag acctcttaac
     2581 tgcaaaataa actctatata tttcttctaa aacagtttca ggttggatag tatcgcattc
     2641 tcatcacttc taactagtag gccatgagat atattaacgt ttacttgagt tctaagttct
     2701 ccgaattaga tgcacagcac aaacaagatt aggtttcact tggtacaaaa tacgaacaga
     2761 gtttaaggtc gtaatttcat ttcgttattg atccccacaa tctattctta tcacagtcat
     2821 cagatagtcg cgaaaaagca tgcagaaaag ggggtcgtcc ctatctaagt tgtagcatta
     2881 caacaaatat gac
//
